Addgene plasmid #15748: pGSTag Flag Jnk3a2
Depositing lab: Roger Davis. Depositing organization: University of Massachusetts, Worcester. Publication: Selective interaction of JNK protein kinase isoforms with transcription factors. Gupta S, Barrett T, Whitmarsh AJ, Cavanagh J, Sluss HK, Derijard B, Davis RJ. EMBO J. 1996 Jun 3. 15(11):2760-70. PubMed 8654373.
Backbone
  Vector backbone: pGSTag
  Backbone size w/o insert (bp): 5057
  Vector type: Bacterial Expression
Growth in bacteria
  Bacterial resistance: Ampicillin, 100 μg/mL
  Growth temperature: 37°C
  Growth strain: DH5alpha
  Copy number: High Copy
Gene/Insert
  Gene/Insert name: Jnk3a2 (alt name: MAPK10)
  Species: H. sapiens (human)
  Insert size (bp): 1402
  Entrez Gene: MAPK10 (a.k.a. JNK3, JNK3A, PRKM10, SAPK1b, p493F12, p54bSAPK)
  Cloning method: Restriction Enzyme; 5′ cloning site Bam HI (not destroyed); 3′ cloning site xho 1 (not destroyed)
  Sequencing primers: 5′ pGex 5'; 3′ pGex 3'
Terms and licenses: Academic/Nonprofit Terms; Industry Terms: Not Available to Industry
How to cite: pGSTag Flag Jnk3a2 was a gift from Roger Davis (Addgene plasmid # 15748 ; http://n2t.net/addgene:15748 ; RRID:Addgene_15748)
