[The description below was written by a language model from this plasmid's Addgene catalogue record.]
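Description:
pGSTag Flag Jnk3a2 is a bacterial expression plasmid built on the pGSTag backbone (about 5.1 kb without insert) and carrying a roughly 1.4 kb human cDNA for the JNK3α2 isoform of c-Jun N-terminal kinase 3, the product of the MAPK10 gene. The insert sits between BamHI and XhoI sites, both of which were preserved during cloning, so the coding fragment can be excised or transferred with the same enzymes. The plasmid is maintained at high copy number in standard E. coli cloning strains under ampicillin selection. The record does not list the origin of replication, the promoter or any other backbone features, and no feature table is provided. The backbone name and the use of pGEX sequencing primers suggest a pGEX-type glutathione S-transferase fusion vector, in which the kinase would be produced as an N-terminal GST fusion, although this is not stated explicitly.

The plasmid name also indicates a Flag epitope associated with the JNK3α2 sequence, which would allow immunodetection or immunoprecipitation of the recombinant protein; its exact position relative to the kinase is not recorded. JNK3 is a stress-activated MAP kinase that phosphorylates transcription factors such as c-Jun and ATF2, and alternative splicing of the JNK genes yields multiple isoforms. The associated publication concerns the selective interaction of different JNK isoforms with transcription factor substrates. The construct therefore fits the production of recombinant, affinity-purifiable JNK3α2 in bacteria for in vitro binding and kinase studies comparing isoform specificity.
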