>Addgene plasmid #15748 | pGSTag Flag Jnk3a2 | addgene partial sequence | sequence record 22660 | 15748 with pGEX5'
TGGTTCCGCGTGGATCTGCAGAACGTCGCGAAATTCTGAGCCGTCGTCCGAGTTACCGTAAAGGATCCAT
GAGCCTCCATTTCTTATACTACTGCAGTGAACCAACATTGGATGTGAAAATTGCCTTTTGTCAGGGATTC
GATAAACAAGTGGATGTGTCATATATTGCCAAACATTACAACATGAGCAAAAGCAAAGTTGACAACCAGT
TCTACAGTGTGGAAGTGGGAGACTCAACCTTCACAGTTCTCAAGCGCTACCAGAATCTAAAGCCTATTGG
CTCTGGGGCTCAGGGCATAGTTTGTGCCGCGTATGATGCTGTCCTTGACAGAAATGTGGCCATTAAGAAG
CTCAGCAGACCCTTTCAGAACCAAACACATGCCAAGAGAGCGTACCGGGAGCTGGTCCTCATGAAGTGTG
TGAACCATAAAAACATTATTAGTTTATTAAATGTCTTCACACCCCAGAAAACGCTGGAGGAGTTCCAAGA
TGTTTACTTAGTAATGGAACTGATGGATGCCAACTTATGTCAAGTGATTCAGATGGAATTAGACCATGAG
CGAATGTCTTACCTGCTGTACCAAATGTTGTGTGGCATTAAGCACCTCCATTCTGCTGGAATTATTCACA
GGGATTTAAAACCAAGTAACATTGTAGTCAAGTCTGATTGCACATTGAAAATCCTGGACTTTGGACTGGC
CAGGACAGCAGGCACAAGCTTCATGATGACTCCATATGTGGTGACACGTTATTACAGAGCCCCTGAAGTC
ATCC
